>Addgene plasmid #44149 | pCMV-3XFLAG-hINO80 | addgene full sequence | sequence record 254600 | Addgene NGS Result
[124 nt withheld, positions 1-124]
C
[91 nt withheld, positions 126-216]
A
[49 nt withheld, positions 218-266]
CCTTTGACGTTGGAGTCCACGTTCTTT
[37 nt withheld, positions 294-330]
ACCCTATCTCGGTCTATTCTTTTGATTTATAAGGGATTTTGCCGATTTCGGCCTATTGGTTAAAAAATGA
GCTGATTTAACAAAAATTTAACGCGAATTTTAACAAAATATTAACGCTTACAATTTCCATTCGCCATTCA
GGCTGCGCAACTGTTGGGAAGGGCGATCGGTGCGGGCCTCTTCGCTATTACGCCAGCTGGCGAAAGGGGG
ATGTGCTGCAAGGCGATTAAGTTGGGTAACGCCAGGGTTTTCCCAGTCACGACGTTGTAAAACGACGGCC
AGTGCCAAGCTGATCTATACATTGAATCAATATTGGCAATTAGCCATATTAGTCATTGGTTATATAGCAT
AAATCAATATTGGCTATTGGCCATTGCATACGTTGTATCTATATCATAATATGTACATTTATATTGGCTC
ATGTCCAATATGACCGCCATGTTGACATTGATTATTGACTAGTTATTAATAGTAATCAATTACGGGGTCA
TTAGTTCATAGCCCATATATGGAGTTCCGCGTTACATAACTTACGGTAAATGGCCCGCCTGGCTGACCGC
CCAACGACCCCCGCCCATTGACGTCAATAATGACGTATGTTCCCATAGTAACGCCAATAGGGACTTTCCA
TTGACGTCAATGGGTGGAGTATTTACGGTAAACTGCCCACTTGGCAGTACATCAAGTGTATCATATGCCA
AGTCCGCCCCCTATTGACGTCAATGACGGTAAATGGCCCGCCTGGCATTATGCCCAGTACATGACCTTAC
GGGACTTTCCTACTTGGCAGTACATCTACGTATTAGTCATCGCTATTACCATGGTGATGCGGTTTTGGCA
GTACACCAATGGGCGTGGATAGCGGTTTGACTCACGGGGATTTCCAAGTCTCCACCCCATTGACGTCAAT
GGGAGTTTGTTTTGGCACCAAAATCAACGGGACTTTCCAAAATGTCGTAATAACCCCGCCCCGTTGACGC
AAATGGGCGGTAGGCGTGTACGGTGGGAGGTCTATATAAGCAGAGCTCGTTTAGTGAACCGTCAGAATTA
ACCATGGACTACAAAGACCATGACGGTGATTATAAAGATCATGACATCGATTACAAGGATGACGATGACA
AGCTTGCGGCCGCGAATTCAATGGCCTCGGAGTTGGGTGCCAGGGATGATGGAGGCTGCACTGAGCTGGC
AAAGCCCCTCTATCTTCAGTACTTGGAGAGGGCCCTCCGGTTGGACCATTTTCTGCGACAAACGTCAGCT
ATCTTCAATAGGAATATTTCTAGTGATGACAGTGAAGATGGACTGGATGACAGTAATCCATTATTGCCCC
AGTCTGGGGATCCCTTAATACAAGTTAAGGAAGAACCTCCAAATTCATTGCTTGGTGAAACTTCTGGAGC
AGGCAGTTCTGGAATGTTAAACACATATTCTCTGAATGGAGTTCTACAGTCAGAATCAAAATGTGATAAG
GGGAATTTATATAATTTCTCTAAGCTGAAGAAAAGCAGAAAGTGGCTAAAGAGCATTCTGCTAAGTGATG
AATCCAGCGAGGCTGATTCTCAGAGTGAAGACGATGATGAAGAAGAACTCAATCTCAGCAGAGAAGAACT
TCACAACATGCTTCGACTACACAAATATAAGAAACTTCACCAAAATAAGTATAGTAAAGACAAGGAGTTG
CAGCAATATCAGTACTACAGTGCAGGCCTGCTCTCCACATATGACCCTTTCTATGAGCAACAACGGCACC
TACTTGGACCCAAGAAAAAGAAATTTAAGGAGGAAAAGAAACTTAAAGCTAAGTTGAAAAAAGTGAAGAA
AAAAAGACGAAGAGATGAAGAACTTTCCTCTGAAGAATCCCCTCGTCGCCATCACCACCAGACCAAAGTC
TTTGCCAAGTTTTCTCACGATGCACCTCCCCCTGGCACTAAGAAAAAGCACTTATCCATTGAGCAGCTGA
ATGCTCGTCGCAGGAAAGTATGGCTCAGCATTGTGAAAAAGGAACTACCAAAGGCAAATAAGCAGAAAGC
TTCAGCTCGTAACCTGTTTCTCACCAATAGCCGAAAGCTTGCTCACCAGTGCATGAAGGAGGTGCGTCGA
GCTGCCTTGCAGGCCCAGAAGAACTGTAAGGAAACCTTGCCTCGTGCCCGCCGCCTCACCAAGGAGATGC
TTCTGTACTGGAAGAAATATGAGAAAGTAGAGAAGGAGCACCGCAAGAGAGCAGAGAAGGAAGCTTTGGA
GCAGCGGAAGTTGGATGAGGAAATGCGGGAGGCCAAGAGGCAACAGCGAAAACTCAACTTCTTAATTACC
CAGACAGAGTTGTATGCCCATTTCATGAGTCGCAAACGAGATATGGGTCATGATGGTATCCAGGAAGAAA
TCCTAAGGAAACTGGAAGACAGTTCTACCCAGAGACAAATCGATATAGGTGGAGGAGTGGTAGTTAACAT
CACACAGGAGGATTATGATAGTAACCATTTTAAAGCCCAGGCCCTGAAGAATGCTGAAAATGCTTACCAT
ATTCACCAAGCTCGGACAAGGTCATTTGATGAAGATGCAAAAGAAAGTCGAGCAGCTGCCCTACGGGCAG
CAAACAAGTCTGGCACTGGGTTTGGGGAGAGTTATAGCCTGGCTAACCCATCTATCCGGGCTGGTGAGGA
TATTCCACAGCCCACAATTTTTAATGGCAAATTGAAAGGTTATCAACTGAAAGGCATGAATTGGTTGGCC
AATCTATATGAACAGGGTATTAATGGCATTCTTGCTGATGAAATGGGCCTTGGTAAAACAGTACAGAGCA
TTGCCCTTCTGGCCCATCTGGCTGAGAGAGAGAACATTTGGGGACCTTTCTTAATAATTTCACCTGCGTC
TACACTTAACAATTGGCACCAGGAGTTTACTAGATTTGTTCCTAAATTTAAGGTGCTACCATATTGGGGA
AATCCTCATGATAGAAAAGTCATCAGAAGGTTCTGGAGTCAGAAGACCCTCTACACTCAGGATGCCCCCT
TCCATGTGGTTATTACCAGCTATCAGCTGGTGGTGCAGGATGTAAAGTATTTCCAGCGGGTCAAGTGGCA
ATACATGGTACTGGATGAGGCTCAGGCGCTCAAGAGTAGTTCCAGTGTTCGTTGGAAGATCCTCTTACAG
TTCCAGTGTCGGAATCGGCTTTTGCTAACCGGGACCCCAATTCAGAACACCATGGCAGAGCTTTGGGCTC
TGCTGCATTTCATTATGCCAACATTATTTGATTCACATGAGGAATTTAATGAATGGTTTTCCAAGGACAT
TGAGAGCCATGCCGAAAACAAATCTGCTATTGATGAGAATCAACTTTCTCGCTTACACATGATTTTGAAG
CCATTTATGCTGAGGAGAATCAAGAAAGATGTGGAAAATGAATTATCTGACAAGATTGAGATTCTAATGT
ATTGCCAACTGACCAGCCGACAGAAGCTGCTATATCAGGCACTAAAGAACAAAATTTCCATTGAGGATTT
ATTGCAGTCTTCTATGGGCTCTACCCAACAAGCACAGAACACCACCAGCAGCCTCATGAATCTGGTCATG
CAGTTTAGGAAGGTGTGTAATCACCCGGAGTTATTTGAACGGCAAGAAACTTGGTCTCCATTTCATATTT
CCCTAAAGCCATACCACATTTCAAAGTTTATCTACCGTCATGGACAGATCAGGGTCTTCAATCATTCACG
AGACAGGTGGTTAAGGGTTCTTTCTCCATTTGCACCAGACTATATCCAACGGTCTCTCTTTCACAGAAAA
GGTATTAATGAAGAAAGCTGTTTCTCTTTCCTTCGCTTTATTGATATATCTCCAGCAGAAATGGCAAACC
TTATGCTTCAGGGACTTTTGGCCAGATGGTTAGCTCTTTTCCTGTCTCTGAAAGCCTCCTACAGGCTCCA
TCAGCTACGCTCCTGGGGAGCGCCAGAAGGGGAGAGCCACCAGAGATACCTGAGGAACAAGGATTTCCTT
CTTGGGGTTAATTTTCCACTCTCCTTTCCAAACCTTTGCAGCTGCCCTTTGTTAAAGTCTCTTGTTTTCA
GCAGCCACTGTAAAGCAGTGAGTGGCTACTCAGACCAGGTTGTCCATCAGCGGAGATCAGCTACCTCCTC
GCTGCGTCGCTGCCTGCTCACTGAGCTGCCATCTTTTTTGTGTGTGGCCAGTCCACGAGTTACCGCAGTG
CCATTGGATTCTTACTGCAATGACCGAAGTGCAGAATATGAAAGGCGAGTTCTGAAGGAAGGAGGGAGTC
TGGCAGCCAAGCAGTGTTTGTTGAATGGGGCCCCTGAACTGGCTGCAGACTGGCTAAATAGACGATCACA
GTTCTTCCCAGAGCCAGCTGGAGGTCTGTGGAGCATCAGACCTCAGAATGGCTGGTCTTTCATCAGGATT
CCAGGCAAGGAGAGCCTCATCACTGACAGTGGAAAGCTGTATGCCCTTGATGTCCTGCTGACTCGGCTCA
AGTCTCAAGGGCATAGGGTCCTTATCTACTCCCAGATGACCAGGATGATAGACCTACTGGAGGAATACAT
GGTTTACAGGAAGCATACCTACATGAGGCTTGATGGCTCATCCAAGATCTCGGAGAGGCGAGACATGGTT
GCTGATTTTCAGAACAGGAATGACATCTTTGTGTTCCTGTTAAGCACACGAGCTGGAGGACTGGGTATCA
ATCTCACTGCTGCAGACACAGTGATTTTCTATGATAGCGACTGGAACCCCACTGTGGACCAGCAGGCCAT
GGACAGGGCCCACCGCTTAGGGCAGACAAAGCAGGTTACTGTGTACCGGCTCATCTGTAAAGGCACCATT
GAAGAACGCATTCTGCAAAGAGCCAAGGAGAAGAGTGAGATTCAGCGGATGGTGATTTCAGGTGGGAACT
TCAAACCAGATACCTTGAAACCCAAAGAGGTGGTTAGTCTTCTTCTAGACGACGAAGAGTTGGAGAAGAA
ACTGAGGCTGCGGCAGGAAGAGAAACGGCAACAGGAGGAAACCAACCGAGTGAAAGAGCGCAAGCGGAAG
CGGGAAAAGTATGCAGAGAAGAAGAAAAAAGAAGATGAATTGGATGGGAAAAGGAGAAAAGAGGGTGTGA
ACCTGGTGATCCCATTTGTTCCCTCGGCTGATAACTCCAACCTCTCTGCTGACGGAGATGACTCCTTCAT
TAGCGTGGACTCAGCCATGCCAAGCCCTTTCAGTGAGATCTCCATCAGCAGTGAGCTGCACACTGGCTCC
ATTCCCCTGGACGAGAGCAGCAGTGACATGCTGGTCATTGTGGATGACCCAGCCTCCTCAGCCCCTCAGT
CTCGAGCTACCAACTCTCCCGCATCCATAACAGGCTCCGTCTCAGATACCGTGAATGGAATTTCCATTCA
GGAAATGCCAGCTGCAGGACGTGGTCACTCAGCCCGAAGCCGAGGCCGCCCCAAAGGTTCAGGAAGCACA
GCCAAAGGAGCAGGGAAGGGCCGGAGCCGAAAGTCCACGGCAGGCAGTGCTGCTGCAATGGCAGGAGCCA
AAGCCGGGGCTGCAGCGGCCTCTGCAGCTGCCTATGCCGCATACGGGTACAACGTGTCTAAAGGAATCTC
CGCCAGCAGTCCTCTGCAGACATCCCTTGTTCGGCCTGCTGGCCTTGCTGACTTTGGACCTTCAAGCGCC
TCTTCTCCTTTGAGTTCCCCTTTGAGCAAGGGAAATAATGTTCCTGGGAATCCCAAGAACCTCCACATGA
CCAGCAGCCTAGCCCCAGACTCTCTGGTCCGGAAACAGGGCAAAGGCACCAACCCCTCTGGAGGACGGTA
ACCATCTGATATCGGTACCAGTCGACTCTAGAGGATCCCGGGTGGCATCCCTGTGACCCCTCCCCAGTGC
CTCTCCTGGCCCTGGAAGTTGCCACTCCAGTGCCCACCAGCCTTGTCCTAATAAAATTAAGTTGCATCAT
TTTGTCTGACTAGGTGTCCTTCTATAATATTATGGGGTGGAGGGGGGTGGTATGGAGCAAGGGGCAAGTT
GGGAAGACAACCTGTAGGGCCTGCGGGGTCTATTGGGAACCAAGCTGGAGTGCAGTGGCACAATCTTGGC
TCACTGCAATCTCCGCCTCCTGGGTTCAAGCGATTCTCCTGCCTCAGCCTCCCGAGTTGTTGGGATTCCA
GGCATGCATGACCAGGCTCAGCTAATTTTTGTTTTTTTGGTAGAGACGGGGTTTCACCATATTGGCCAGG
CTGGTCTCCAACTCCTAATCTCAGGTGATCTACCCACCTTGGCCTCCCAAATTGCTGGGATTACAGGCGT
GAACCACTGCTCCCTTCCCTGTCCTTCTGATTTTAAAATAACTATACCAGCAGGAGGACGTCCAGACACA
GCATAGGCTACCTGGCCATGCCCAACCGGTGGGACATTTGAGTTGCTTGCTTGGCACTGTCCTCTCATGC
GTTGGGTCCACTCAGTAGATGCCTGTTGAATTGGGTACGCGGCCAGCTTGGCTGTGGAATGTGTGTCAGT
TAGGGTGTGGAAAGTCCCCAGGCTCCCCAGCAGGCAGAAGTATGCAAAGCATGCATCTCAATTAGTCAGC
AACCATAGTCCCGCCCCTAACTCCGCCCATCCCGCCCCTAACTCCGCCCAGTTCCGCCCATTCTCCGCCC
CATGGCTGACTAATTTTTTTTATTTATGCAGAGGCCGAGGCCGCCTCGGCCTCTGAGCTATTCCAGAAGT
AGTGAGGAGGCTTTTTTGGAGGCCTAGGCTTTTGCAAAAAGCTCCTCGAGGAACTGAAAAACCAGAAAGT
TAATTCCCTATAGTGAGTCGTATTAAATTCGTAATCATGTCATAGCTGTTTCCTGTGTGAAATTGTTATC
CGCTCACAATTCCACACAACATACGAGCCGGAAGCATAAAGTGTAAAGCCTGGGGTGCCTAATGAGTGAG
CTAACTCACATTAATTGCGTTGCGCTCACTGCCCGCTTTCCAGTCGGGAAACCTGTCGTGCCAGCTGCAT
TAATGAATCGGCCAACGCGCGGGGAGAGGCGGTTTGCGTATTGGGCGCTCTTCCGCTTCCTCGCTCACTG
ACTCGCTGCGCTCGGTCGTTCGGCTGCGGCGAGCGGTATCAGCTCACTCAAAGGCGGTAATACGGTTATC
CACAGAATCAGGGGATAACGCAGGAAAGAACATGTGAGCAAAAGGCCAGCAAAAGGCCAGGAACCGTAAA
AAGGCCGCGTTGCTGGCGTTTTTCCATAGGCTCCGCCCCCCTGACGAGCATCACAAAAATCGACGCTCAA
GTCAGAGGTGGCGAAACCCGACAGGACTATAAAGATACCAGGCGTTTCCCCCTGGAAGCTCCCTCGTGCG
CTCTCCTGTTCCGACCCTGCCGCTTACCGGATACCTGTCCGCCTTTCTCCCTTCGGGAAGCGTGGCGCTT
TCTCATAGCTCACGCTGTAGGTATCTCAGTTCGGTGTAGGTCGTTCGCTCCAAGCTGGGCTGTGTGCACG
AACCCCCCGTTCAGCCCGACCGCTGCGCCTTATCCGGTAACTATCGTCTTGAGTCCAACCCGGTAAGACA
CGACTTATCGCCACTGGCAGCAGCCACTGGTAACAGGATTAGCAGAGCGAGGTATGTAGGCGGTGCTACA
GAGTTCTTGAAGTGGTGGCCTAACTACGGCTACACTAGAAGAACAGTATTTGGTATCTGCGCTCTGCTGA
AGCCAGTTACCTTCGGAAAAAGAGTTGGTAGCTCTTGATCCGGCAAACAAACCACCGCTGGTAGCGGTGG
TTTTTTTGTTTGCAAGCAGCAGATTACGCGCAGAAAAAAAGGATCTCAAGAAGATCCTTTGATCTTTTCT
ACGGGGTCTGACGCTCAGTGGAACGAAAACTCACGTTAAGGGATTTTGGTCATGAGATTATCAAAAAGGA
TCTTCACCTAGATCCTTTTAAATTAAAAATGAAGTTTTAAATCAATCTAAAGTATATATGAGTAAACTTG
GTCTGACAGTTACCAATGCTTAATCAGTGAGGCACCTATCTCAGCGATCTGTCTATTTCGTTCATCCATA
GTTGCCTGACTCCCCGTCGTGTAGATAACTACGATACGGGAGGGCTTACCATCTGGCCCCAGTGCTGCAA
TGATACCGCGAGACCCACGCTCACCGGCTCCAGATTTATCAGCAATAAACCAGCCAGCCGGAAGGGCCGA
GCGCAGAAGTGGTCCTGCAACTTTATCCGCCTCCATCCAGTCTATTAATTGTTGCCGGGAAGCTAGAGTA
AGTAGTTCGCCAGTTAATAGTTTGCGCAACGTTGTTGCCATTGCTACAGGCATCGTGGTGTCACGCTCGT
CGTTTGGTATGGCTTCATTCAGCTCCGGTTCCCAACGATCAAGGCGAGTTACATGATCCCCCATGTTGTG
CAAAAAAGCGGTTAGCTCCTTCGGTCCTCCGATCGTTGTCAGAAGTAAGTTGGCCGCAGTGTTATCACTC
ATGGTTATGGCAGCACTGCATAATTCTCTTACTGTCATGCCATCCGTAAGATGCTTTTCTGTGACTGGTG
AGTACTCAACCAAGTCATTCTGAGAATAGTGTATGCGGCGACCGAGTTGCTCTTGCCCGGCGTCAATACG
GGATAATACCGCGCCACATAGCAGAACTTTAAAAGTGCTCATCATTGGAAAACGTTCTTCGGGGCGAAAA
CTCTCAAGGATCTTACCGCTGTTGAGATCCAGTTCGATGTAACCCACTCGTGCACCCAACTGATCTTCAG
CATCTTTTACTTTCACCAGCGTTTCTGGGTGAGCAAAAACAGGAAGGCAAAATGCCGCAAAAAAGGGAAT
AAGGGCGACACGGAAATGTTGAATACTCATACTCTTCCTTTTTCAATATTATTGAAGCATTTATCAGGGT
TATTGTCTCATGAGCGGATACATATTTGAATGTATTTAGAAAAATAAACAAATAGGGGTTCCGCGCACAT
TTCCCCGAAAAGTGCCACCTG
Features (pLannotate 1.2.2; 17 found; start..end, strand, type, name):
      1..429     +  rep_origin     f1 ori (sequence partly withheld): f1 bacteriophage origin of replication; arrow indicates direction of (+) strand synthesis
    460..614     -  CDS            lacZα (fragment): LacZα fragment of β-galactosidase; lacZ fragment
    774..1153    +  enhancer       CMV enhancer: human cytomegalovirus immediate early enhancer
   1155..1354    +  promoter       CMV promoter: human cytomegalovirus (CMV) immediate early promoter
   1387..1452    +  CDS            3xFLAG: three tandem FLAG® epitope tags, followed by an enterokinase cleavage site
   1471..6138    +  CDS            INO80: INO80_HUMAN - Also known as INO80A, INOC1, KIAA1259. Experimental evidence at protein level: Swiss-Prot protein existence level 1. ATPase component of the chromatin remodeling INO80 complex which is involved in transcriptional regulation, DNA replication and DNA repair (PubMed:16230350, PubMed:16298340, PubMed:17721549, PubMed:20855601, PubMed:20237820). Binds DNA (PubMed:16298340, PubMed:21303910). As part of the INO80 complex, remodels chromatin by shifting nucleosomes (PubMed:16230350, PubMed:21303910). Regulates transcription upon recruitment by YY1 to YY1-activated genes, where it acts as
   6161..6179    -  misc_feature   MCS (fragment): pUC18/19 multiple cloning site
   6180..6802    +  polyA_signal   hGH poly(A) signal: human growth hormone polyadenylation signal
   6870..7080    +  promoter       SV40 promoter: SV40 early promoter
   7127..7145    -  promoter       T7 promoter: promoter for bacteriophage T7 RNA polymerase
   7183..7199    -  protein_bind   lac operator: The lac repressor binds to the lac operator to inhibit transcription in E. coli. This inhibition can be relieved by adding lactose or isopropyl-β-D-thiogalactopyranoside (IPTG). lac repressor encoded by lacI
   7207..7237    -  promoter       lac promoter: promoter for the E. coli lac operon
   7252..7273    -  protein_bind   CAP binding site: CAP binding activates transcription in the presence of cAMP. E. coli catabolite activator protein
   7286..7378    -  CDS            lacI (fragment): lac repressor; lacI; The lac repressor binds to the lac operator to inhibit transcription in E. coli. This inhibition can be relieved by adding lactose or isopropyl-β-D-thiogalactopyranoside (IPTG).
   7561..8149    -  rep_origin     ori: high-copy-number ColE1/pMB1/pBR322/pUC origin of replication
   8320..9180    -  CDS            AmpR: β-lactamase; bla; confers resistance to ampicillin, carbenicillin, and related antibiotics
   9181..9285    -  promoter       AmpR promoter: bla
