[The description below was written by a language model from this plasmid's Addgene catalogue record and pLannotate feature annotations shown in this document.]
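Description:
pCMV-3XFLAG-hINO80 is a mammalian expression plasmid built on a pCMV backbone for producing epitope-tagged, full-length human INO80, the ATPase subunit of the INO80 chromatin remodeling complex. In bacteria it is maintained through a high-copy ColE1/pUC-type origin and selected with ampicillin via the β-lactamase gene and its native promoter. An f1 phage origin is also present, along with remnants of a pUC-style cloning region (lacZα and lacI fragments, lac promoter and operator, CAP site, a T7 promoter) that appear to be backbone carry-over rather than functional parts of the expression unit. An SV40 early promoter lies downstream of the expression cassette, but no eukaryotic selection marker is annotated after it, so the plasmid appears suited to transient transfection rather than drug selection of stable lines.

The expression cassette consists of the human cytomegalovirus immediate-early enhancer and promoter driving a 3xFLAG tag (three tandem FLAG epitopes followed by an enterokinase cleavage site) placed at the N terminus of the INO80 coding sequence, followed by the human growth hormone polyadenylation signal. This yields strong constitutive expression of FLAG-INO80 in mammalian cells, allowing detection and anti-FLAG affinity purification of the protein and its associated subunits. That use is consistent with the associated study of subunit organization and ATP-dependent nucleosome remodeling by the human INO80 complex.

The catalogue lists a total size of about 10.2 kb, whereas the sequenced record underlying the feature table is about 9.3 kb. The record does not explain this difference, and the catalogue figure may simply be approximate.
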