Addgene plasmid #44149: pCMV-3XFLAG-hINO80
Depositing lab: Joan Conaway. Depositing organization: Stowers Institute for Medical Research. Publication: Subunit organization of the human INO80 chromatin remodeling complex: an evolutionarily conserved core complex catalyzes ATP-dependent nucleosome remodeling. Chen L, Cai Y, Jin J, Florens L, Swanson SK, Washburn MP, Conaway JW, Conaway RC. J Biol Chem. 2011 Apr 1;286(13):11283-9. doi: 10.1074/jbc.M111.222505. Epub 2011 Feb 8. PubMed 21303910.
Backbone
  Vector backbone: pCMV
  Backbone manufacturer: Clontech
  Backbone size w/o insert (bp): 4200
  Total vector size (bp): 10200
  Vector type: Mammalian Expression
Growth in bacteria
  Bacterial resistance: Ampicillin, 100 μg/mL
  Growth temperature: 37°C
  Growth strain: DH5alpha
  Copy number: High Copy
Gene/Insert
  Gene/Insert name: hINO80 full length
  Species: H. sapiens (human)
  Entrez Gene: INO80 (a.k.a. INO80A, INOC1)
  Promoter: CMV
  Tag / fusion protein: 3xFlag (N terminal on backbone)
  Cloning method: Unknown
  Sequencing primers: 5′ CMV-F; 3′ hGH-pA-R
Terms and licenses: Academic/Nonprofit Terms; Industry Terms: Not Available to Industry
How to cite: pCMV-3XFLAG-hINO80 was a gift from Joan Conaway (Addgene plasmid # 44149 ; http://n2t.net/addgene:44149 ; RRID:Addgene_44149)
