>Addgene plasmid #44149 | pCMV-3XFLAG-hINO80 | addgene partial sequence | sequence record 150746 | CMV-F 5'-CGCAAATGGGCGGTAGGCGTG-3'
TTAGTGAACCGTCAGAATTAACCATGGACTACAAAGACCATGACGGTGATTATAAAGATCATGACATCGA
TTACAAGGATGACGATGACAAGCTTGCGGCCGCGAATTCAATGGCCTCGGAGTTGGGTGCCAGGGATGAT
GGAGGCTGCACTGAGCTGGCAAAGCCCCTCTATCTTCAGTACTTGGAGAGGGCCCTCCGGTTGGACCATT
TTCTGCGACAAACGTCAGCTATCTTCAATAGGAATATTTCTAGTGATGACAGTGAAGATGGACTGGATGA
CAGTAATCCATTATTGCCCCAGTCTGGGGATCCCTTAATACAAGTTAAGGAAGAACCTCCAAATTCATTG
CTTGGTGAAACTTCTGGAGCAGGCAGTTCTGGAATGTTAAACACATATTCTCTGAATGGAGTTCTACAGT
CAGAATCAAAATGTGATAAGGGGAATTTATATAATTTCTCTAAGCTGAAGAAAAGCAGAAAGTGGCTAAA
GAGCATTCTGCTAAGTGATGAATCCAGCGAGGCTGATTCTCAGAGTGAAGACGATGATGAAGAAGAACTC
AATCTCAGCAGAGAAGAACTTCACAACATGCTTCGACTACACAAATATAAGAAACTTCACCAAAATAAGT
ATAGTAAAGACAAGGAGTTGCAGCAATATCAGTACTACAGTGCAGGCCTGCTCTCCACATATGACCCTTT
CTATGAGCAACAACGGCACCTACTTGGACCCAAGAAAAAGAAATTTAAGGAGGAAAAGAAACTTAAAGCT
AAGTTGAAAAAAGTGAAGAAAAAAAGACGAAGAGATGAAGAACTTTCCTCTGAAGAATCCCCTCGTCGCC
ATCACCACCAGACCAAAGTCTTTGCCAAGTTTTCTCACGATGCACCTCCCCCTGGCACTAAGAAAAAGCA
CTTATCCATTGAGCAGCTGAATGCTCGTCGCAGGAAAGTATGGCTCA
