>Addgene plasmid #44149 | pCMV-3XFLAG-hINO80 | addgene partial sequence | sequence record 150747 | hGH-PA-R 5'-CCAGCTTGGTTCCCAATAGA-3'
ACTTGCCCCTTGCTCCATACCACCCCCCTCCACCCCATAATATTATAGAAGGACACCTAGTCAGACAAAA
TGATGCAACTTAATTTTATTAGGACAAGGCTGGTGGGCACTGGAGTGGCAACTTCCAGGGCCAGGAGAGG
CACTGGGGAGGGGTCACAGGGATGCCACCCGGGATCCTCTAGAGTCGACTGGTACCGATATCAGATGGTT
ACCGTCCTCCAGAGGGGTTGGTGCCTTTGCCCTGTTTCCGGACCAGAGAGTCTGGGGCTAGGCTGCTGGT
CATGTGGAGGTTCTTGGGATTCCCAGGAACATTATTTCCCTTGCTCAAAGGGGAACTCAAAGGAGAAGAG
GCGCTTGAAGGTCCAAAGTCAGCAAGGCCAGCAGGCCGAACAAGGGATGTCTGCAGAGGACTGCTGGCGG
AGATTCCTTTAGACACGTTGTACCCGTATGCGGCATAGGCAGCTGCAGAGGCCGCTGCAGCCCCGGCTTT
GGCTCCTGCCATTGCAGCAGCACTGCCTGCCGTGGACTTTCGGCTCCGGCCCTTCCCTGCTCCTTTGGCT
GTGCTTCCTGAACCTTTGGGGCGGCCTCGGCTTCGGGCTGAGTGACCACGTCCTGCAGCTGGCATTTCCT
GAATGGAAATTCCATTCACGGTATCTGAGACGGAGCCTGTTATGGATGCGGGAGAGTTGGTAGCTCGAGA
CTGAGGGGCTGAGGAGGCTGGGTCATCCACAATGACCAGCATGTCACTGCTGCTCTCGTCCAGGGGAATG
GAGCCAGTGTGCAGCTCACTGCTGATGGAGATCTCACTGAAAGGGCTTGGCATGGCTGAGTCCACGCTAA
TGAAGGAGTCATCTCC
